>Addgene plasmid #65247 | pcDNA3-MEK5DD-HA | addgene full sequence | sequence record 341225 | Addgene NGS Result
GACATTGATTATTGACTAGTTATTAATAGTAATCAATTACGGGGTCATTAGTTCATAGCCCATATATGGA
GTTCCGCGTTACATAACTTACGGTAAATGGCCCGCCTGGCTGACCGCCCAACGACCCCCGCCCATTGACG
TCAATAATGACGTATGTTCCCATAGTAACGCCAATAGGGACTTTCCATTGACGTCAATGGGTGGAGTATT
TACGGTAAACTGCCCACTTGGCAGTACATCAAGTGTATCATATGCCAAGTACGCCCCCTATTGACGTCAA
TGACGGTAAATGGCCCGCCTGGCATTATGCCCAGTACATGACCTTATGGGACTTTCCTACTTGGCAGTAC
ATCTACGTATTAGTCATCGCTATTACCATGGTGATGCGGTTTTGGCAGTACATCAATGGGCGTGGATAGC
GGTTTGACTCACGGGGATTTCCAAGTCTCCACCCCATTGACGTCAATGGGAGTTTGTTTTGGCACCAAAA
TCAACGGGACTTTCCAAAATGTCGTAACAACTCCGCCCCATTGACGCAAATGGGCGGTAGGCGTGTACGG
TGGGAGGTCTATATAAGCAGAGCTCTCTGGCTAACTAGAGAACCCACTGCTTACTGGCTTATCGAAATTA
ATACGACTCACTATAGGGAGACCCAAGCTTGGTACCGAGCTCGGATCCGCCACCATGCTGTGGCTAGCCC
TTGGCCCCTTTCCTGCCATGGAGAACCAGGTGCTGGTAATTCGCATCAAGATCCCAAATAGTGGCGCGGT
GGACTGGACAGTGCACTCCGGGCCGCAGTTACTCTTCAGGGATGTGCTGGATGTGATAGGCCAGGTTCTG
CCTGAAGCAACAACTACAGCATTTGAATATGAAGATGAAGATGGTGATCGAATTACAGTGAGAAGTGATG
AGGAAATGAAGGCAATGCTGTCATATTATTATTCCACAGTAATGGAACAGCAAGTAAATGGACAGTTAAT
AGAGCCTCTGCAGATATTTCCAAGAGCCTGCGAGCCTCCTGGGGAACGGAACATACGTGGCCTGAAGGTG
AATACTCGGGCCGGACCCTCTCAACACAGCAGCCCAGCAGTCTCAGATTCACTTCCAAGCAATAGCTTAA
AGAAGTCTTCTGCTGAACTGAAAAAAATACTAGCCAATGGCCAGATGAATGAACAAGACATACGATATCG
GGACACTCTTGGTCATGGCAACGGAGGCACAGTCTACAAAGCATATCATGTCCCGAGTGGGAAAATATTA
GCTGTAAAGGTCATACTACTAGATATTACACTGGAACTTCAGAAGCAAATTATGTCTGAATTGGAAATTC
TTTATAAGTGCGATTCATCATATATCATTGGATTTTATGGAGCATTTTTTGTAGAAAACAGGATTTCAAT
ATGTACAGAATTCATGGATGGGGGATCTTTGGATGTATATAGGAAAATGCCAGAACATGTCCTTGGAAGA
ATTGCAGTAGCAGTTGTTAAAGGCCTTACTTATTTGTGGAGTTTAAAGATTTTACATAGAGACGTGAAGC
CCTCCAATATGCTAGTAAACACAAGAGGACAGGTTAAGCTGTGTGATTTTGGAGTTAGCACTCAGCTGGT
GAATGATATAGCCAAGGATTATGTTGGAACAAATGCTTATATGGCGCCTGAAAGGATTTCAGGGGAGCAG
TATGGAATTCATTCTGATGTCTGGAGCTTAGGAATCTCTTTTATGGAGCTTGCTCTTGGGAGGTTTCCAT
ATCCTCAGATTCAGAAAAACCAGGGATCTTTAATGCCTCTCCAGCTTCTGCAGTGCATTGTTGATGAGGA
TTCGCCCGTCCTTCCAATTGGAGAGTTCTCGGAGCCATTTGTACATTTCATCACTCAGTGTATGCGAAAA
CAGCCAAAAGAAAGGCCAGCACCTGAAGAATTGATGGGCCACCCGTTCATCGTGCAGTTCAATGATGGAA
ATGCCGCCGTGGTGTCCATGTGGGTGTGCCGGGCGCTGGAGGAGAGGCGGAGCCAGCAGGGGCCCCCGTC
TAGAGGGCCCTACCCATACGATGTTCCAGATTACGCTTAACTCGAGCTAGCGGCCGCGGCTATAGTGTCA
CCTAAATGCTAGAGCTCGCTGATCAGCCTCGACTGTGCCTTCTAGTTGCCAGCCATCTGTTGTTTGCCCC
TCCCCCGTGCCTTCCTTGACCCTGGAAGGTGCCACTCCCACTGTCCTTTCCTAATAAAATGAGGAAATTG
CATCGCATTGTCTGAGTAGGTGTCATTCTATTCTGGGGGGTGGGGTGGGGCAGGACAGCAAGGGGGAGGA
TTGGGAAGACAATAGCAGGCATGCTGGGGATGCGGTGGGCTCTATGGCTTCTGAGGCGGAAAGAACCAGC
TGGGGCTCTAGGGGGTATCCCC
[124 nt withheld, positions 2403-2526]
C
[91 nt withheld, positions 2528-2618]
A
[49 nt withheld, positions 2620-2668]
CCTTTGACGTTGGAGTCCACGTTCTTT
[37 nt withheld, positions 2696-2732]
ACCCTATCTCGGTCTATTCTTTTGATTTATAAGGGATTTTGCCGATTTCGGCCTATTGGTTAAAAAATGA
GCTGATTTAACAAAAATTTAACGCGAATTAATTCTGTGGAATGTGTGTCAGTTAGGGTGTGGAAAGTCCC
CAGGCTCCCCAGCAGGCAGAAGTATGCAAAGCATGCATCTCAATTAGTCAGCAACCAGGTGTGGAAAGTC
CCCAGGCTCCCCAGCAGGCAGAAGTATGCAAAGCATGCATCTCAATTAGTCAGCAACCATAGTCCCGCCC
CTAACTCCGCCCATCCCGCCCCTAACTCCGCCCAGTTCCGCCCATTCTCCGCCCCATGGCTGACTAATTT
TTTTTATTTATGCAGAGGCCGAGGCCGCCTCTGCCTCTGAGCTATTCCAGAAGTAGTGAGGAGGCTTTTT
TGGAGGCCTAGGCTTTTGCAAAAAGCTCCCGGGAGCTTGTATATCCATTTTCGGATCTGATCAAGAGACA
GGATGAGGATCGTTTCGCATGATTGAACAAGATGGATTGCACGCAGGTTCTCCGGCCGCTTGGGTGGAGA
GGCTATTCGGCTATGACTGGGCACAACAGACAATCGGCTGCTCTGATGCCGCCGTGTTCCGGCTGTCAGC
GCAGGGGCGCCCGGTTCTTTTTGTCAAGACCGACCTGTCCGGTGCCCTGAATGAACTGCAGGACGAGGCA
GCGCGGCTATCGTGGCTGGCCACGACGGGCGTTCCTTGCGCAGCTGTGCTCGACGTTGTCACTGAAGCGG
GAAGGGACTGGCTGCTATTGGGCGAAGTGCCGGGGCAGGATCTCCTGTCATCTCACCTTGCTCCTGCCGA
GAAAGTATCCATCATGGCTGATGCAATGCGGCGGCTGCATACGCTTGATCCGGCTACCTGCCCATTCGAC
CACCAAGCGAAACATCGCATCGAGCGAGCACGTACTCGGATGGAAGCCGGTCTTGTCGATCAGGATGATC
TGGACGAAGAGCATCAGGGGCTCGCGCCAGCCGAACTGTTCGCCAGGCTCAAGGCGCGCATGCCCGACGG
CGAGGATCTCGTCGTGACCCATGGCGATGCCTGCTTGCCGAATATCATGGTGGAAAATGGCCGCTTTTCT
GGATTCATCGACTGTGGCCGGCTGGGTGTGGCGGACCGCTATCAGGACATAGCGTTGGCTACCCGTGATA
TTGCTGAAGAGCTTGGCGGCGAATGGGCTGACCGCTTCCTCGTGCTTTACGGTATCGCCGCTCCCGATTC
GCAGCGCATCGCCTTCTATCGCCTTCTTGACGAGTTCTTCTGAGCGGGACTCTGGGGTTCGAAATGACCG
ACCAAGCGACGCCCAACCTGCCATCACGAGATTTCGATTCCACCGCCGCCTTCTATGAAAGGTTGGGCTT
CGGAATCGTTTTCCGGGACGCCGGCTGGATGATCCTCCAGCGCGGGGATCTCATGCTGGAGTTCTTCGCC
CACCCCAACTTGTTTATTGCAGCTTATAATGGTTACAAATAAAGCAATAGCATCACAAATTTCACAAATA
AAGCATTTTTTTCACTGCATTCTAGTTGTGGTTTGTCCAAACTCATCAATGTATCTTATCATGTCTGTAT
ACCGTCGACCTCTAGCTAGAGCTTGGCGTAATCATGGTCATAGCTGTTTCCTGTGTGAAATTGTTATCCG
CTCACAATTCCACACAACATACGAGCCGGAAGCATAAAGTGTAAAGCCTGGGGTGCCTAATGAGTGAGCT
AACTCACATTAATTGCGTTGCGCTCACTGCCCGCTTTCCAGTCGGGAAACCTGTCGTGCCAGCTGCATTA
ATGAATCGGCCAACGCGCGGGGAGAGGCGGTTTGCGTATTGGGCGCTCTTCCGCTTCCTCGCTCACTGAC
TCGCTGCGCTCGGTCGTTCGGCTGCGGCGAGCGGTATCAGCTCACTCAAAGGCGGTAATACGGTTATCCA
CAGAATCAGGGGATAACGCAGGAAAGAACATGTGAGCAAAAGGCCAGCAAAAGGCCAGGAACCGTAAAAA
GGCCGCGTTGCTGGCGTTTTTCCATAGGCTCCGCCCCCCTGACGAGCATCACAAAAATCGACGCTCAAGT
CAGAGGTGGCGAAACCCGACAGGACTATAAAGATACCAGGCGTTTCCCCCTGGAAGCTCCCTCGTGCGCT
CTCCTGTTCCGACCCTGCCGCTTACCGGATACCTGTCCGCCTTTCTCCCTTCGGGAAGCGTGGCGCTTTC
TCATAGCTCACGCTGTAGGTATCTCAGTTCGGTGTAGGTCGTTCGCTCCAAGCTGGGCTGTGTGCACGAA
CCCCCCGTTCAGCCCGACCGCTGCGCCTTATCCGGTAACTATCGTCTTGAGTCCAACCCGGTAAGACACG
ACTTATCGCCACTGGCAGCAGCCACTGGTAACAGGATTAGCAGAGCGAGGTATGTAGGCGGTGCTACAGA
GTTCTTGAAGTGGTGGCCTAACTACGGCTACACTAGAAGAACAGTATTTGGTATCTGCGCTCTGCTGAAG
CCAGTTACCTTCGGAAAAAGAGTTGGTAGCTCTTGATCCGGCAAACAAACCACCGCTGGTAGCGGTGGTT
TTTTTGTTTGCAAGCAGCAGATTACGCGCAGAAAAAAAGGATCTCAAGAAGATCCTTTGATCTTTTCTAC
GGGGTCTGACGCTCAGTGGAACGAAAACTCACGTTAAGGGATTTTGGTCATGAGATTATCAAAAAGGATC
TTCACCTAGATCCTTTTAAATTAAAAATGAAGTTTTAAATCAATCTAAAGTATATATGAGTAAACTTGGT
CTGACAGTTACCAATGCTTAATCAGTGAGGCACCTATCTCAGCGATCTGTCTATTTCGTTCATCCATAGT
TGCCTGACTCCCCGTCGTGTAGATAACTACGATACGGGAGGGCTTACCATCTGGCCCCAGTGCTGCAATG
ATACCGCGAGACCCACGCTCACCGGCTCCAGATTTATCAGCAATAAACCAGCCAGCCGGAAGGGCCGAGC
GCAGAAGTGGTCCTGCAACTTTATCCGCCTCCATCCAGTCTATTAATTGTTGCCGGGAAGCTAGAGTAAG
TAGTTCGCCAGTTAATAGTTTGCGCAACGTTGTTGCCATTGCTACAGGCATCGTGGTGTCACGCTCGTCG
TTTGGTATGGCTTCATTCAGCTCCGGTTCCCAACGATCAAGGCGAGTTACATGATCCCCCATGTTGTGCA
AAAAAGCGGTTAGCTCCTTCGGTCCTCCGATCGTTGTCAGAAGTAAGTTGGCCGCAGTGTTATCACTCAT
GGTTATGGCAGCACTGCATAATTCTCTTACTGTCATGCCATCCGTAAGATGCTTTTCTGTGACTGGTGAG
TACTCAACCAAGTCATTCTGAGAATAGTGTATGCGGCGACCGAGTTGCTCTTGCCCGGCGTCAATACGGG
ATAATACCGCGCCACATAGCAGAACTTTAAAAGTGCTCATCATTGGAAAACGTTCTTCGGGGCGAAAACT
CTCAAGGATCTTACCGCTGTTGAGATCCAGTTCGATGTAACCCACTCGTGCACCCAACTGATCTTCAGCA
TCTTTTACTTTCACCAGCGTTTCTGGGTGAGCAAAAACAGGAAGGCAAAATGCCGCAAAAAAGGGAATAA
GGGCGACACGGAAATGTTGAATACTCATACTCTTCCTTTTTCAATATTATTGAAGCATTTATCAGGGTTA
TTGTCTCATGAGCGGATACATATTTGAATGTATTTAGAAAAATAAACAAATAGGGGTTCCGCGCACATTT
CCCCGAAAAGTGCCACCTGACGTCGACGGATCGGGAGATCTCCCGATCCCCTATGGTGCACTCTCAGTAC
AATCTGCTCTGATGCCGCATAGTTAAGCCAGTATCTGCTCCCTGCTTGTGTGTTGGAGGTCGCTGAGTAG
TGCGCGAGCAAAATTTAAGCTACAACAAGGCAAGGCTTGACCGACAATTGCATGAAGAATCTGCTTAGGG
TTAGGCGTTTTGCGCTGCTTCGCGATGTACGGGCCAGATATACGCGTT
Features (pLannotate 1.2.2; 22 found; start..end, strand, type, name):
      1..380     +  enhancer       CMV enhancer: human cytomegalovirus immediate early enhancer
    381..584     +  promoter       CMV promoter: human cytomegalovirus (CMV) immediate early promoter
    580..613     +  LTR            5' LTR (truncated) (fragment): truncated 5' long terminal repeat (LTR) from HIV-1
    629..647     +  promoter       T7 promoter: promoter for bacteriophage T7 RNA polymerase
    685..2028    +  CDS            MAP2K5: MP2K5_HUMAN - Also known as MEK5, MKK5, PRKMK5. Experimental evidence at protein level: Swiss-Prot protein existence level 1. Acts as a scaffold for the formation of a ternary MAP3K2/MAP3K3-MAP3K5-MAPK7 signaling complex. Activation of this pathway appears to play a critical role in protecting cells from stress-induced apoptosis, neuronal survival and cardiac development and angiogenesis. From Homo sapiens (Human).
   2041..2069    +  CDS            3xHA (fragment): three tandem HA epitope tags
   2090..2107    -  promoter       SP6 promoter (fragment): promoter for bacteriophage SP6 RNA polymerase
   2133..2357    +  polyA_signal   bGH poly(A) signal: bovine growth hormone polyadenylation signal
   2361..2382    +  promoter       SV40 promoter (fragment): SV40 enhancer and early promoter
   2403..2831    +  rep_origin     f1 ori (sequence partly withheld): f1 bacteriophage origin of replication; arrow indicates direction of (+) strand synthesis
   2845..3174    +  promoter       SV40 promoter: SV40 enhancer and early promoter
   3241..4032    +  CDS            neo: KKA2_KLEPN - Also known as kan, nptII. Experimental evidence at protein level: Swiss-Prot protein existence level 1. Resistance to kanamycin, neomycin, paromomycin, ribostamycin, butirosin and gentamicin B. From Klebsiella pneumoniae.
   4056..4214    +  CDS            ble (fragment): BLE_KLEPN - Experimental evidence at protein level: Swiss-Prot protein existence level 1. Binding protein with a strong affinity to the bleomycin family of antibiotics. Binds to CL990; an antimitotic-antibiotic compound. From Klebsiella pneumoniae.
   4209..4330    +  polyA_signal   SV40 poly(A) signal: SV40 polyadenylation signal
   4403..4419    -  protein_bind   lac operator: The lac repressor binds to the lac operator to inhibit transcription in E. coli. This inhibition can be relieved by adding lactose or isopropyl-β-D-thiogalactopyranoside (IPTG). lac repressor encoded by lacI
   4427..4457    -  promoter       lac promoter: promoter for the E. coli lac operon
   4472..4493    -  protein_bind   CAP binding site: CAP binding activates transcription in the presence of cAMP. E. coli catabolite activator protein
   4506..4598    -  CDS            lacI (fragment): lac repressor; lacI; The lac repressor binds to the lac operator to inhibit transcription in E. coli. This inhibition can be relieved by adding lactose or isopropyl-β-D-thiogalactopyranoside (IPTG).
   4781..5369    -  rep_origin     ori: high-copy-number ColE1/pMB1/pBR322/pUC origin of replication
   5540..6400    -  CDS            AmpR: β-lactamase; bla; confers resistance to ampicillin, carbenicillin, and related antibiotics
   6401..6505    -  promoter       AmpR promoter: bla
   6564..6616    -  misc_feature   bom (fragment): basis of mobility region from pBR322
