[The description below was written by a language model from this plasmid's Addgene catalogue record and pLannotate feature annotations shown in this document.]
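Description:
pcDNA3-MEK5DD-HA is a mammalian expression plasmid built on the Invitrogen pcDNA3 backbone and designed to produce a constitutively active, HA-tagged form of human MEK5 (MAP2K5). It is maintained in E. coli as a high-copy plasmid through a ColE1/pUC-type origin and selected with ampicillin via the β-lactamase gene. An f1 origin is also present. For mammalian cells, an SV40 early promoter drives a neomycin phosphotransferase cassette terminated by an SV40 polyadenylation signal, allowing G418 selection of stable transfectants.

The roughly 1.35 kb MAP2K5 coding sequence was cloned between the BamHI and XbaI sites, downstream of the CMV immediate-early enhancer and promoter and upstream of the bovine growth hormone polyadenylation signal. Serines 311 and 315 are replaced with aspartates. These phosphomimetic substitutions are what the record describes as making the kinase dominant active, so it can signal without upstream input. The backbone was modified to carry an in-frame HA epitope between the XhoI and ApaI sites, which places the tag at the C terminus of the kinase for detection or immunoprecipitation. The annotation tool labels this short stretch as a fragment of a 3xHA tag, and its length fits a single HA epitope. A T7 promoter lies upstream of the insert and a partial SP6 promoter downstream, as is usual for pcDNA3. Several small annotated fragments (HIV-1 LTR, ble, lacI, bom) appear to be incidental matches to backbone sequence rather than functional elements.

The sequenced record is 6,770 nt, slightly shorter than the catalogued total of 6,796 bp. The plasmid is intended for expressing active MEK5 in mammalian cells, and the associated publication concerns regulation of the ERK5 signalling pathway.
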