Addgene plasmid #65247: pcDNA3-MEK5DD-HA
Purpose: Expression of HA tagged dominant active MEK5 in mammalian cells
Depositing lab: Axel Ullrich. Depositing organization: Max Planck Institute of Biochemistry. Publication: Phosphotyrosine-specific phosphatase PTP-SL regulates the ERK5 signaling pathway. Buschbeck M, Eickhoff J, Sommer MN, Ullrich A. J Biol Chem. 2002 Aug 16;277(33):29503-9. Epub 2002 May 31. 10.1074/jbc.M202149200 PubMed 12042304.
Backbone
  Vector backbone: pcDNA3
  Backbone manufacturer: Invitrogen
  Backbone size w/o insert (bp): 5446
  Total vector size (bp): 6796
  Modifications to backbone: in-frame HA tag between ApaI and XhoI sites of pcDNA3
  Vector type: Mammalian Expression
  Selectable markers: Neomycin (select with G418)
Growth in bacteria
  Bacterial resistance: Ampicillin, 100 μg/mL
  Growth temperature: 37°C
  Growth strain: DH5alpha
  Copy number: High Copy
Gene/Insert
  Gene/Insert name: MEK5DD (alt name: MAP2K5DD)
  Species: H. sapiens (human)
  Insert size (bp): 1350
  Mutation: changed Ser311 to Asp, Ser315 to Asp
  GenBank ID: NM_145160
  Entrez Gene: MAP2K5 (a.k.a. HsT17454, MAPKK5, MEK5, PRKMK5)
  Promoter: CMV
  Tag / fusion protein: HA (C terminal on backbone)
  Cloning method: Restriction Enzyme; 5′ cloning site BamHI (not destroyed); 3′ cloning site XbaI (not destroyed)
  Sequencing primers: 5′ CACTGCTTACTGGCTTATCG; 3′ TGGCAACTAGAAGGCACAG
Terms and licenses: Academic/Nonprofit Terms; Industry Terms: Not Available to Industry
How to cite: pcDNA3-MEK5DD-HA was a gift from Axel Ullrich (Addgene plasmid # 65247 ; http://n2t.net/addgene:65247 ; RRID:Addgene_65247)
