>Addgene plasmid #65247 | pcDNA3-MEK5DD-HA | depositor partial sequence | sequence record 110421 | nt 2027-1527 of NM_145160 + flanking vector sequences
AGCTGATCGCGAGCTCTAGCATTTAGGTGACACTATAGCCGCGGCCGCTAGCTCGAGTTAAGCGTAATCT
GGAACATCGTATGGGTAGGGCCCTCTAGACGGGGGCCCCTGCTGGCTCCGCCTCTCCTCCAGCGCCCGGC
ACACCCACATGGACACCACGGCGGCATTTCCATCATTGAACTGCACGATGAACGGGTGGCCCATCAATTC
TTCAGGTGCTGGCCTTTCTTTTGGCTGTTTTCGCATACACTGAGTGATGAAATGTACAAATGGCTCCGAG
AACTCTCCAATTGGAAGGACGGGCGAATCCTCATCAACAATGCACTGCAGAAGCTGGAGAGGCATTAAAG
ATCCCTGGTTTTTCTGAATCTGAGGATATGGAAACCTCCCAAGAGCAAGCTCCATAAAAGAGATTCCTAA
GCTCCAGACATCAGAATGAATTCCATACTGCTCCCCTGAAATCCTTTCAGGCGCCATATAAGCATTTGTT
CCAACATA
