>Addgene plasmid #65247 | pcDNA3-MEK5DD-HA | addgene partial sequence | sequence record 165339 | CMV-F 5'-CGCAAATGGGCGGTAGGCGTG-3'
ACTAGAGAACCCACTGCTTACTGGCTTATCGAAATTAATACGACTCACTATAGGGAGACCCAAGCTTGGT
ACCGAGCTCGGATCCGCCACCATGCTGTGGCTAGCCCTTGGCCCCTTTCCTGCCATGGAGAACCAGGTGC
TGGTAATTCGCATCAAGATCCCAAATAGTGGCGCGGTGGACTGGACAGTGCACTCCGGGCCGCAGTTACT
CTTCAGGGATGTGCTGGATGTGATAGGCCAGGTTCTGCCTGAAGCAACAACTACAGCATTTGAATATGAA
GATGAAGATGGTGATCGAATTACAGTGAGAAGTGATGAGGAAATGAAGGCAATGCTGTCATATTATTATT
CCACAGTAATGGAACAGCAAGTAAATGGACAGTTAATAGAGCCTCTGCAGATATTTCCAAGAGCCTGCGA
GCCTCCTGGGGAACGGAACATACGTGGCCTGAAGGTGAATACTCGGGCCGGACCCTCTCAACACAGCAGC
CCAGCAGTCTCAGATTCACTTCCAAGCAATAGCTTAAAGAAGTCTTCTGCTGAACTGAAAAAAATACTAG
CCAATGGCCAGATGAATGAACAAGACATACGATATCGGGACACTCTTGGTCATGGCAACGGAGGCACAGT
CTACAAAGCATATCATGTCCCGAGTGGGAAAATATTAGCTGTAAAGGTCATACTACTAGATATTACACTG
GAACTTCAGAAGCAAATTATGTCTGAATTGGAAATTCTTTATAAGTGCGATTCATCATATATCATTGGAT
TTTATGGAGCATTTTTTGTAGAAAACAGGATTTCAATATGTACAGAATTCATGGATGGG
