>Addgene plasmid #65247 | pcDNA3-MEK5DD-HA | addgene partial sequence | sequence record 165340 | BGH-rev 5'-TAGAAGGCACAGTCGAGG-3'
CTATAGCCGCGGCCGCTAGCTCGAGTTAAGCGTAATCTGGAACATCGTATGGGTAGGGCCCTCTAGACGG
GGGCCCCTGCTGGCTCCGCCTCTCCTCCAGCGCCCGGCACACCCACATGGACACCACGGCGGCATTTCCA
TCATTGAACTGCACGATGAACGGGTGGCCCATCAATTCTTCAGGTGCTGGCCTTTCTTTTGGCTGTTTTC
GCATACACTGAGTGATGAAATGTACAAATGGCTCCGAGAACTCTCCAATTGGAAGGACGGGCGAATCCTC
ATCAACAATGCACTGCAGAAGCTGGAGAGGCATTAAAGATCCCTGGTTTTTCTGAATCTGAGGATATGGA
AACCTCCCAAGAGCAAGCTCCATAAAAGAGATTCCTAAGCTCCAGACATCAGAATGAATTCCATACTGCT
CCCCTGAAATCCTTTCAGGCGCCATATAAGCATTTGTTCCAACATAATCCTTGGCTATATCATTCACCAG
CTGAGTGCTAACTCCAAAATCACACAGCTTAACCTGTCCTCTTGTGTTTACTAGCATATTGGAGGGCTTC
ACGTCTCTATGTAAAATCTTTAAACTCCACAAATAAGTAAGGCCTTTAACAACTGCTACTGCAATTCTTC
CAAGGACATGTTCTGGCATTTTCCTATATACATCCAAAGATCCCCCATCCATGAATTCTGTACATATTGA
AATCCTGTTTTCTACAAAAAATGCTCCATAAAATCCAATGATATATGATGAATCGCACTTATAAAGA
